Addgene plasmid #120067: pMaCTag-Z24
Purpose: Template for C-terminal PCR tagging of mammalian genes (Zeocin selection) with TAP
Depositing lab: Michael Knop. Depositing organization: Universitaet Heidelberg. Publication: CRISPR-Cas12a-assisted PCR tagging of mammalian genes. Fueller J, Herbst K, Meurer M, Gubicza K, Kurtulmus B, Knopf JD, Kirrmaier D, Buchmuller BC, Pereira G, Lemberg MK, Knop M. J Cell Biol. 2020 Jun 1;219(6). pii: 151766. doi: 10.1083/jcb.201910210. PubMed 32406907.
Backbone
  Vector backbone: pFA6a
  Backbone size w/o insert (bp): 2412
  Vector type: PCR Template
  Selectable markers: Zeocin
Growth in bacteria
  Bacterial resistance: Ampicillin, 100 μg/mL
  Growth temperature: 37°C
  Growth strain: DH5alpha
  Copy number: High Copy
Gene/Insert
  Gene/Insert name: TAP
  Species: H. sapiens (human)
  Promoter: None
  Tag / fusion protein: TAP (C terminal on backbone)
  Cloning method: Restriction Enzyme; 5′ cloning site BamHI (not destroyed); 3′ cloning site SpeI (not destroyed)
  Sequencing primers: 5′ SP6; 3′ AAACCACAACTAGAATGCAGTG
Terms and licenses: Academic/Nonprofit Terms; Industry Terms: Not Available to Industry
Depositor comments: Template plasmid for C-terminal PCR tagging of mammalian genes. For M1 and M2 tagging oligo design please visit www.pcr-tagging.com Please visit https://www.biorxiv.org/content/early/2018/11/20/473876 for BioRxiv preprint
How to cite: pMaCTag-Z24 was a gift from Michael Knop (Addgene plasmid # 120067 ; http://n2t.net/addgene:120067 ; RRID:Addgene_120067)
