[The description below was written by a language model from this plasmid's Addgene catalogue record and pLannotate feature annotations shown in this document.]
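Description:
pMaCTag-Z24 is a 4.4 kb PCR template plasmid built on the pFA6a backbone, used to generate cassettes for C-terminal tagging of endogenous mammalian genes with a tandem affinity purification (TAP) tag. It is not an expression vector in its own right: the tag has no promoter, because it is intended to be fused in frame to the 3′ end of a chromosomal gene and expressed from that gene's native regulatory elements. In E. coli the plasmid is maintained at high copy through a ColE1/pUC-type origin and selected with ampicillin via the β-lactamase gene. Short rop, bom and lacI fragments are backbone remnants, and SP6 and T7 promoters flank the cassette region.

The cassette begins with the TAP module, annotated as a calmodulin-binding peptide followed by two IgG-binding units of Staphylococcus aureus protein A, and is terminated by an SV40 polyadenylation signal. Downstream lies a loxP-flanked segment holding an SV40 enhancer/early promoter driving the Sh ble gene (Zeocin resistance) with a bGH poly(A) signal, followed by a human U6 RNA polymerase III promoter just inside the second loxP site. In the associated CRISPR-Cas12a-assisted PCR tagging method, gene-specific M1 and M2 oligos amplify this cassette. The position of the U6 promoter at the cassette's 3′ end is consistent with it driving a guide RNA supplied by the reverse oligo, although the record does not say so explicitly. Integrants are selected with Zeocin, and the two same-orientation loxP sites should permit Cre-mediated removal of the marker and U6 element. The two sequence records carry identical features and differ only in their start coordinate.
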