Features (pLannotate 1.2.2; 18 found; start..end, strand, type, name):
     71..141     +  CDS            CBP (fragment): calmodulin-binding peptide derived from skeletal muscle myosin light chain kinase; binds calmodulin with nanomolar affinity in the presence of calcium
    229..402     +  CDS            ProtA: IgG-binding unit of Staphylococcus aureus protein A
    406..576     +  CDS            ProtA: IgG-binding unit of Staphylococcus aureus protein A
    616..737     +  polyA_signal   SV40 poly(A) signal: SV40 polyadenylation signal
    744..777     +  protein_bind   loxP: Cre-mediated recombination occurs in the 8-bp core sequence (GCATACAT). Cre recombinase
    784..1100    +  promoter       SV40 promoter: SV40 enhancer and early promoter
   1113..1487    +  CDS            BleoR: antibiotic-binding protein; Sh ble from Streptoalloteichus hindustanus; confers resistance to bleomycin, phleomycin, and Zeocin™
   1497..1721    +  polyA_signal   bGH poly(A) signal: bovine growth hormone polyadenylation signal
   1728..1968    +  promoter       U6 promoter: RNA polymerase III promoter for human U6 snRNA
   1978..2011    +  protein_bind   loxP: Cre-mediated recombination occurs in the 8-bp core sequence (GCATACAT). Cre recombinase
   2049..2067    -  promoter       T7 promoter: promoter for bacteriophage T7 RNA polymerase
   2089..2142    -  CDS            lacI (fragment): lac repressor; lacI; The lac repressor binds to the lac operator to inhibit transcription in E. coli. This inhibition can be relieved by adding lactose or isopropyl-β-D-thiogalactopyranoside (IPTG).
   2325..2913    -  rep_origin     ori: high-copy-number ColE1/pMB1/pBR322/pUC origin of replication
   3084..3944    -  CDS            AmpR: β-lactamase; bla; confers resistance to ampicillin, carbenicillin, and related antibiotics
   3945..4049    -  promoter       AmpR promoter: bla
   4144..4179    +  CDS            rop (fragment): Rop protein, which maintains plasmids at low copy number; rop
   4281..4332    +  misc_feature   bom (fragment): basis of mobility region from pBR322
   4395..2       +  promoter       SP6 promoter (across the origin): promoter for bacteriophage SP6 RNA polymerase
>Addgene plasmid #120067 | pMaCTag-Z24 | depositor full sequence | sequence record 228142 | pMaCTag-Z24 sequence 4411 bps
GAACGCGGCCGCCAGCTGAAGCTTCGTACGTCAGGTGGAGGAGGTAGTGGCGGAGGCGGATCCAAGAGAA
GATGGAAAAAGAATTTCATAGCCGTCTCAGCAGCCAACCGCTTTAAGAAAATCTCATCCTCCGGGGCACT
TGATTATGATATTCCAACTACTGCTAGCGAGAATTTGTATTTTCAGGGTGAGCTCAAAACCGCGGCTCTT
GCGCAACACGATGAAGCCGTGGACAACAAATTCAACAAAGAACAACAAAACGCGTTCTATGAGATCTTAC
ATTTACCTAACTTAAACGAAGAACAACGAAACGCCTTCATCCAAAGTTTAAAAGATGACCCAAGCCAAAG
CGCTAACCTTTTAGCAGAAGCTAAAAAGCTAAATGATGCTCAGGCGCCGAAAGTAGACAACAAATTCAAC
AAAGAACAACAAAACGCGTTCTATGAGATCTTACATTTACCTAACTTAAACGAAGAACAACGAAACGCCT
TCATCCAAAGTTTAAAAGATGACCCAAGCCAAAGCGCTAACCTTTTAGCAGAAGCTAAAAAGCTAAATGG
TGCTCAGGCGCCGAAAGTAGACGCGAATTCCGCGGGGAAGTCAACCTGAACTAGTAACTTGTTTATTGCA
GCTTATAATGGTTACAAATAAAGCAATAGCATCACAAATTTCACAAATAAAGCATTTTTTTCACTGCATT
CTAGTTGTGGTTTGTCCAAACTCATCAATGTATCTTAGTCGATATAACTTCGTATAGCATACATTATACG
AAGTTATGTCGACGGTGTGGAAAGTCCCCAGGCTCCCCAGCAGGCAGAAGTATGCAAAGCATGCATCTCA
ATTAGTCAGCAACCAGGTGTGGAAAGTCCCCAGGCTCCCCAGCAGGCAGAAGTATGCAAAGCATGCATCT
CAATTAGTCAGCAACCATAGTCCCGCCCCTAACTCCGCCCATCCCGCCCCTAACTCCGCCCAGTTCCGCC
CATTCTCCGCCCCATGGCTGACTAATTTTTTTTATTTATGCAGAGGCCGAGGCCGCCTCGGCCTCTGAGC
TATTCCAGAAGTAGTGAGGAGGCTTTTTTGGAGGCCTAGGCTTTTGCAAAGAATTCGCCACCATGGCCAA
GTTGACCAGTGCCGTTCCGGTGCTCACCGCGCGCGACGTCGCCGGAGCGGTCGAGTTCTGGACCGACCGG
CTCGGGTTCTCCCGGGACTTCGTGGAGGACGACTTCGCCGGTGTGGTCCGGGACGACGTGACCCTGTTCA
TCAGCGCGGTCCAGGACCAGGTGGTGCCGGACAACACCCTGGCCTGGGTGTGGGTGCGCGGCCTGGACGA
GCTGTACGCCGAGTGGTCGGAGGTCGTGTCCACGAACTTCCGGGACGCCTCCGGGCCGGCCATGACCGAG
ATCGGCGAGCAGCCGTGGGGGCGGGAGTTCGCCCTGCGCGACCCGGCCGGCAACTGCGTGCACTTCGTGG
CCGAGGAGCAGGACTGACTGCAGCGACTGTGCCTTCTAGTTGCCAGCCATCTGTTGTTTGCCCCTCCCCC
GTGCCTTCCTTGACCCTGGAAGGTGCCACTCCCACTGTCCTTTCCTAATAAAATGAGGAAATTGCATCGC
ATTGTCTGAGTAGGTGTCATTCTATTCTGGGGGGTGGGGTGGGGCAGGACAGCAAGGGGGAGGATTGGGA
AGACAATAGCAGGCATGCTGGGGATGCGGTGGGCTCTATGGCTCGAGGAGGGCCTATTTCCCATGATTCC
TTCATATTTGCATATACGATACAAGGCTGTTAGAGAGATAATTGGAATTAATTTGACTGTAAACACAAAG
ATATTAGTACAAAATACGTGACGTAGAAAGTAATAATTTCTTGGGTAGTTTGCAGTTTTAAAATTATGTT
TTAAAATGGACTATCATATGCTTACCGTAACTTGAAAGTATTTCGATTTCTTGGCTTTATATATCTTGTG
GAAAGGACGAAACACCGATAACTTCGTATAGCATACATTATACGAAGTTATGGTACCGATGCAGCTAGCC
CGCGGATCTGCCGGTCTCCCTATAGTGAGTCGTATTAATTTCGATAAGCCAGGTTAACCTGCATTAATGA
ATCGGCCAACGCGCGGGGAGAGGCGGTTTGCGTATTGGGCGCTCTTCCGCTTCCTCGCTCACTGACTCGC
TGCGCTCGGTCGTTCGGCTGCGGCGAGCGGTATCAGCTCACTCAAAGGCGGTAATACGGTTATCCACAGA
ATCAGGGGATAACGCAGGAAAGAACATGTGAGCAAAAGGCCAGCAAAAGGCCAGGAACCGTAAAAAGGCC
GCGTTGCTGGCGTTTTTCCATAGGCTCCGCCCCCCTGACGAGCATCACAAAAATCGACGCTCAAGTCAGA
GGTGGCGAAACCCGACAGGACTATAAAGATACCAGGCGTTTCCCCCTGGAAGCTCCCTCGTGCGCTCTCC
TGTTCCGACCCTGCCGCTTACCGGATACCTGTCCGCCTTTCTCCCTTCGGGAAGCGTGGCGCTTTCTCAA
TGCTCACGCTGTAGGTATCTCAGTTCGGTGTAGGTCGTTCGCTCCAAGCTGGGCTGTGTGCACGAACCCC
CCGTTCAGCCCGACCGCTGCGCCTTATCCGGTAACTATCGTCTTGAGTCCAACCCGGTAAGACACGACTT
ATCGCCACTGGCAGCAGCCACTGGTAACAGGATTAGCAGAGCGAGGTATGTAGGCGGTGCTACAGAGTTC
TTGAAGTGGTGGCCTAACTACGGCTACACTAGAAGGACAGTATTTGGTATCTGCGCTCTGCTGAAGCCAG
TTACCTTCGGAAAAAGAGTTGGTAGCTCTTGATCCGGCAAACAAACCACCGCTGGTAGCGGTGGTTTTTT
TGTTTGCAAGCAGCAGATTACGCGCAGAAAAAAAGGATCTCAAGAAGATCCTTTGATCTTTTCTACGGGG
TCTGACGCTCAGTGGAACGAAAACTCACGTTAAGGGATTTTGGTCATGAGATTATCAAAAAGGATCTTCA
CCTAGATCCTTTTAAATTAAAAATGAAGTTTTAAATCAATCTAAAGTATATATGAGTAAACTTGGTCTGA
CAGTTACCAATGCTTAATCAGTGAGGCACCTATCTCAGCGATCTGTCTATTTCGTTCATCCATAGTTGCC
TGACTCCCCGTCGTGTAGATAACTACGATACGGGAGGGCTTACCATCTGGCCCCAGTGCTGCAATGATAC
CGCGAGACCCACGCTCACCGGCTCCAGATTTATCAGCAATAAACCAGCCAGCCGGAAGGGCCGAGCGCAG
AAGTGGTCCTGCAACTTTATCCGCCTCCATCCAGTCTATTAATTGTTGCCGGGAAGCTAGAGTAAGTAGT
TCGCCAGTTAATAGTTTGCGCAACGTTGTTGCCATTGCTACAGGCATCGTGGTGTCACGCTCGTCGTTTG
GTATGGCTTCATTCAGCTCCGGTTCCCAACGATCAAGGCGAGTTACATGATCCCCCATGTTGTGCAAAAA
AGCGGTTAGCTCCTTCGGTCCTCCGATCGTTGTCAGAAGTAAGTTGGCCGCAGTGTTATCACTCATGGTT
ATGGCAGCACTGCATAATTCTCTTACTGTCATGCCATCCGTAAGATGCTTTTCTGTGACTGGTGAGTACT
CAACCAAGTCATTCTGAGAATAGTGTATGCGGCGACCGAGTTGCTCTTGCCCGGCGTCAATACGGGATAA
TACCGCGCCACATAGCAGAACTTTAAAAGTGCTCATCATTGGAAAACGTTCTTCGGGGCGAAAACTCTCA
AGGATCTTACCGCTGTTGAGATCCAGTTCGATGTAACCCACTCGTGCACCCAACTGATCTTCAGCATCTT
TTACTTTCACCAGCGTTTCTGGGTGAGCAAAAACAGGAAGGCAAAATGCCGCAAAAAAGGGAATAAGGGC
GACACGGAAATGTTGAATACTCATACTCTTCCTTTTTCAATATTATTGAAGCATTTATCAGGGTTATTGT
CTCATGAGCGGATACATATTTGAATGTATTTAGAAAAATAAACAAATAGGGGTTCCGCGCACATTTCCCC
GAAAAGTGCCACCTGACGTCTAAGAAACCATTATTATCATGACATTAACCTATAAAAATAGGCGTATCAC
GAGGCCCTTTCGTCTCGCGCGTTTCGGTGATGACGGTGAAAACCTCTGACACATGCAGCTCCCGGAGACG
GTCACAGCTTGTCTGTAAGCGGATGCCGGGAGCAGACAAGCCCGTCAGGGCGCGTCAGCGGGTGTTGGCG
GGTGTCGGGGCTGGCTTAACTATGCGGCATCAGAGCAGATTGTACTGAGAGTGCACCATATGGACATATT
GTCGTTAGAACGCGGCTACAATTAATACATAACCTTATGTATCATACACATACGATTTAGGTGACACTAT
A
