Features (pLannotate 1.2.2; 18 found; start..end, strand, type, name):
      1..19      +  promoter       SP6 promoter: promoter for bacteriophage SP6 RNA polymerase
     88..158     +  CDS            CBP (fragment): calmodulin-binding peptide derived from skeletal muscle myosin light chain kinase; binds calmodulin with nanomolar affinity in the presence of calcium
    246..419     +  CDS            ProtA: IgG-binding unit of Staphylococcus aureus protein A
    423..593     +  CDS            ProtA: IgG-binding unit of Staphylococcus aureus protein A
    633..754     +  polyA_signal   SV40 poly(A) signal: SV40 polyadenylation signal
    761..794     +  protein_bind   loxP: Cre-mediated recombination occurs in the 8-bp core sequence (GCATACAT). Cre recombinase
    801..1117    +  promoter       SV40 promoter: SV40 enhancer and early promoter
   1130..1504    +  CDS            BleoR: antibiotic-binding protein; Sh ble from Streptoalloteichus hindustanus; confers resistance to bleomycin, phleomycin, and Zeocin™
   1514..1738    +  polyA_signal   bGH poly(A) signal: bovine growth hormone polyadenylation signal
   1745..1985    +  promoter       U6 promoter: RNA polymerase III promoter for human U6 snRNA
   1995..2028    +  protein_bind   loxP: Cre-mediated recombination occurs in the 8-bp core sequence (GCATACAT). Cre recombinase
   2066..2084    -  promoter       T7 promoter: promoter for bacteriophage T7 RNA polymerase
   2106..2159    -  CDS            lacI (fragment): lac repressor; lacI; The lac repressor binds to the lac operator to inhibit transcription in E. coli. This inhibition can be relieved by adding lactose or isopropyl-β-D-thiogalactopyranoside (IPTG).
   2342..2930    -  rep_origin     ori: high-copy-number ColE1/pMB1/pBR322/pUC origin of replication
   3101..3961    -  CDS            AmpR: β-lactamase; bla; confers resistance to ampicillin, carbenicillin, and related antibiotics
   3962..4066    -  promoter       AmpR promoter: bla
   4161..4196    +  CDS            rop (fragment): Rop protein, which maintains plasmids at low copy number; rop
   4298..4349    +  misc_feature   bom (fragment): basis of mobility region from pBR322
>Addgene plasmid #120067 | pMaCTag-Z24 | addgene full sequence | sequence record 232676 | Addgene NGS Result
ATTTAGGTGACACTATAGAACGCGGCCGCCAGCTGAAGCTTCGTACGTCAGGTGGAGGAGGTAGTGGCGG
AGGCGGATCCAAGAGAAGATGGAAAAAGAATTTCATAGCCGTCTCAGCAGCCAACCGCTTTAAGAAAATC
TCATCCTCCGGGGCACTTGATTATGATATTCCAACTACTGCTAGCGAGAATTTGTATTTTCAGGGTGAGC
TCAAAACCGCGGCTCTTGCGCAACACGATGAAGCCGTGGACAACAAATTCAACAAAGAACAACAAAACGC
GTTCTATGAGATCTTACATTTACCTAACTTAAACGAAGAACAACGAAACGCCTTCATCCAAAGTTTAAAA
GATGACCCAAGCCAAAGCGCTAACCTTTTAGCAGAAGCTAAAAAGCTAAATGATGCTCAGGCGCCGAAAG
TAGACAACAAATTCAACAAAGAACAACAAAACGCGTTCTATGAGATCTTACATTTACCTAACTTAAACGA
AGAACAACGAAACGCCTTCATCCAAAGTTTAAAAGATGACCCAAGCCAAAGCGCTAACCTTTTAGCAGAA
GCTAAAAAGCTAAATGGTGCTCAGGCGCCGAAAGTAGACGCGAATTCCGCGGGGAAGTCAACCTGAACTA
GTAACTTGTTTATTGCAGCTTATAATGGTTACAAATAAAGCAATAGCATCACAAATTTCACAAATAAAGC
ATTTTTTTCACTGCATTCTAGTTGTGGTTTGTCCAAACTCATCAATGTATCTTAGTCGATATAACTTCGT
ATAGCATACATTATACGAAGTTATGTCGACGGTGTGGAAAGTCCCCAGGCTCCCCAGCAGGCAGAAGTAT
GCAAAGCATGCATCTCAATTAGTCAGCAACCAGGTGTGGAAAGTCCCCAGGCTCCCCAGCAGGCAGAAGT
ATGCAAAGCATGCATCTCAATTAGTCAGCAACCATAGTCCCGCCCCTAACTCCGCCCATCCCGCCCCTAA
CTCCGCCCAGTTCCGCCCATTCTCCGCCCCATGGCTGACTAATTTTTTTTATTTATGCAGAGGCCGAGGC
CGCCTCGGCCTCTGAGCTATTCCAGAAGTAGTGAGGAGGCTTTTTTGGAGGCCTAGGCTTTTGCAAAGAA
TTCGCCACCATGGCCAAGTTGACCAGTGCCGTTCCGGTGCTCACCGCGCGCGACGTCGCCGGAGCGGTCG
AGTTCTGGACCGACCGGCTCGGGTTCTCCCGGGACTTCGTGGAGGACGACTTCGCCGGTGTGGTCCGGGA
CGACGTGACCCTGTTCATCAGCGCGGTCCAGGACCAGGTGGTGCCGGACAACACCCTGGCCTGGGTGTGG
GTGCGCGGCCTGGACGAGCTGTACGCCGAGTGGTCGGAGGTCGTGTCCACGAACTTCCGGGACGCCTCCG
GGCCGGCCATGACCGAGATCGGCGAGCAGCCGTGGGGGCGGGAGTTCGCCCTGCGCGACCCGGCCGGCAA
CTGCGTGCACTTCGTGGCCGAGGAGCAGGACTGACTGCAGCGACTGTGCCTTCTAGTTGCCAGCCATCTG
TTGTTTGCCCCTCCCCCGTGCCTTCCTTGACCCTGGAAGGTGCCACTCCCACTGTCCTTTCCTAATAAAA
TGAGGAAATTGCATCGCATTGTCTGAGTAGGTGTCATTCTATTCTGGGGGGTGGGGTGGGGCAGGACAGC
AAGGGGGAGGATTGGGAAGACAATAGCAGGCATGCTGGGGATGCGGTGGGCTCTATGGCTCGAGGAGGGC
CTATTTCCCATGATTCCTTCATATTTGCATATACGATACAAGGCTGTTAGAGAGATAATTGGAATTAATT
TGACTGTAAACACAAAGATATTAGTACAAAATACGTGACGTAGAAAGTAATAATTTCTTGGGTAGTTTGC
AGTTTTAAAATTATGTTTTAAAATGGACTATCATATGCTTACCGTAACTTGAAAGTATTTCGATTTCTTG
GCTTTATATATCTTGTGGAAAGGACGAAACACCGATAACTTCGTATAGCATACATTATACGAAGTTATGG
TACCGATGCAGCTAGCCCGCGGATCTGCCGGTCTCCCTATAGTGAGTCGTATTAATTTCGATAAGCCAGG
TTAACCTGCATTAATGAATCGGCCAACGCGCGGGGAGAGGCGGTTTGCGTATTGGGCGCTCTTCCGCTTC
CTCGCTCACTGACTCGCTGCGCTCGGTCGTTCGGCTGCGGCGAGCGGTATCAGCTCACTCAAAGGCGGTA
ATACGGTTATCCACAGAATCAGGGGATAACGCAGGAAAGAACATGTGAGCAAAAGGCCAGCAAAAGGCCA
GGAACCGTAAAAAGGCCGCGTTGCTGGCGTTTTTCCATAGGCTCCGCCCCCCTGACGAGCATCACAAAAA
TCGACGCTCAAGTCAGAGGTGGCGAAACCCGACAGGACTATAAAGATACCAGGCGTTTCCCCCTGGAAGC
TCCCTCGTGCGCTCTCCTGTTCCGACCCTGCCGCTTACCGGATACCTGTCCGCCTTTCTCCCTTCGGGAA
GCGTGGCGCTTTCTCATAGCTCACGCTGTAGGTATCTCAGTTCGGTGTAGGTCGTTCGCTCCAAGCTGGG
CTGTGTGCACGAACCCCCCGTTCAGCCCGACCGCTGCGCCTTATCCGGTAACTATCGTCTTGAGTCCAAC
CCGGTAAGACACGACTTATCGCCACTGGCAGCAGCCACTGGTAACAGGATTAGCAGAGCGAGGTATGTAG
GCGGTGCTACAGAGTTCTTGAAGTGGTGGCCTAACTACGGCTACACTAGAAGAACAGTATTTGGTATCTG
CGCTCTGCTGAAGCCAGTTACCTTCGGAAAAAGAGTTGGTAGCTCTTGATCCGGCAAACAAACCACCGCT
GGTAGCGGTGGTTTTTTTGTTTGCAAGCAGCAGATTACGCGCAGAAAAAAAGGATCTCAAGAAGATCCTT
TGATCTTTTCTACGGGGTCTGACGCTCAGTGGAACGAAAACTCACGTTAAGGGATTTTGGTCATGAGATT
ATCAAAAAGGATCTTCACCTAGATCCTTTTAAATTAAAAATGAAGTTTTAAATCAATCTAAAGTATATAT
GAGTAAACTTGGTCTGACAGTTACCAATGCTTAATCAGTGAGGCACCTATCTCAGCGATCTGTCTATTTC
GTTCATCCATAGTTGCCTGACTCCCCGTCGTGTAGATAACTACGATACGGGAGGGCTTACCATCTGGCCC
CAGTGCTGCAATGATACCGCGAGACCCACGCTCACCGGCTCCAGATTTATCAGCAATAAACCAGCCAGCC
GGAAGGGCCGAGCGCAGAAGTGGTCCTGCAACTTTATCCGCCTCCATCCAGTCTATTAATTGTTGCCGGG
AAGCTAGAGTAAGTAGTTCGCCAGTTAATAGTTTGCGCAACGTTGTTGCCATTGCTACAGGCATCGTGGT
GTCACGCTCGTCGTTTGGTATGGCTTCATTCAGCTCCGGTTCCCAACGATCAAGGCGAGTTACATGATCC
CCCATGTTGTGCAAAAAAGCGGTTAGCTCCTTCGGTCCTCCGATCGTTGTCAGAAGTAAGTTGGCCGCAG
TGTTATCACTCATGGTTATGGCAGCACTGCATAATTCTCTTACTGTCATGCCATCCGTAAGATGCTTTTC
TGTGACTGGTGAGTACTCAACCAAGTCATTCTGAGAATAGTGTATGCGGCGACCGAGTTGCTCTTGCCCG
GCGTCAATACGGGATAATACCGCGCCACATAGCAGAACTTTAAAAGTGCTCATCATTGGAAAACGTTCTT
CGGGGCGAAAACTCTCAAGGATCTTACCGCTGTTGAGATCCAGTTCGATGTAACCCACTCGTGCACCCAA
CTGATCTTCAGCATCTTTTACTTTCACCAGCGTTTCTGGGTGAGCAAAAACAGGAAGGCAAAATGCCGCA
AAAAAGGGAATAAGGGCGACACGGAAATGTTGAATACTCATACTCTTCCTTTTTCAATATTATTGAAGCA
TTTATCAGGGTTATTGTCTCATGAGCGGATACATATTTGAATGTATTTAGAAAAATAAACAAATAGGGGT
TCCGCGCACATTTCCCCGAAAAGTGCCACCTGACGTCTAAGAAACCATTATTATCATGACATTAACCTAT
AAAAATAGGCGTATCACGAGGCCCTTTCGTCTCGCGCGTTTCGGTGATGACGGTGAAAACCTCTGACACA
TGCAGCTCCCGGAGACGGTCACAGCTTGTCTGTAAGCGGATGCCGGGAGCAGACAAGCCCGTCAGGGCGC
GTCAGCGGGTGTTGGCGGGTGTCGGGGCTGGCTTAACTATGCGGCATCAGAGCAGATTGTACTGAGAGTG
CACCATATGGACATATTGTCGTTAGAACGCGGCTACAATTAATACATAACCTTATGTATCATACACATAC
G
